Addgene plasmid #123673: MTK1_010
Purpose: Encodes ConL2 and chicken hypersensitivity site 4 insulator as a Type 1 part to be used in the MTK system
Depositing lab: Hana El-Samad. Depositing organization: University of California, San Francisco (UCSF). Publication: A Toolkit for Rapid Modular Construction of Biological Circuits in Mammalian Cells. Fonseca JP, Bonny AR, Kumar GR, Ng AH, Town J, Wu QC, Aslankoohi E, Chen SY, Dods G, Harrigan P, Osimiri LC, Kistler AL, El-Samad H. ACS Synth Biol. 2019 Nov 15;8(11):2593-2606. doi: 10.1021/acssynbio.9b00322. Epub 2019 Nov 5. PubMed 31686495.
Backbone
  Vector backbone: MTK0_027
  Vector type: Mammalian Expression
Growth in bacteria
  Bacterial resistance: Chloramphenicol, 25 μg/mL
  Growth temperature: 37°C
  Growth strain: DH5alpha
  Copy number: Unknown
Gene/Insert
  Gene/Insert name: Connector L2-2xHS4
  Species: Synthetic
  Cloning method: Restriction Enzyme; 5′ cloning site BsmBI (destroyed during cloning); 3′ cloning site BsmBI (destroyed during cloning)
Terms and licenses: Academic/Nonprofit Terms; Industry Terms: Not Available to Industry
Depositor comments: Type 1 parts are 5' assembly connectors in the MTK. Please visit https://www.biorxiv.org/content/10.1101/506188v2 for BioRxiv preprint
How to cite: MTK1_010 was a gift from Hana El-Samad (Addgene plasmid # 123673 ; http://n2t.net/addgene:123673 ; RRID:Addgene_123673)
