[The description below was written by a language model from this plasmid's Addgene catalogue record and pLannotate feature annotations shown in this document.]
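Description:
MTK1_010 is a small (about 2.4 kb) part plasmid from the Mammalian Toolkit (MTK), a hierarchical modular cloning system for building genetic circuits in mammalian cells. It is built on the MTK0_027 part-entry backbone and, although catalogued as a mammalian expression vector, it is a storage and donor plasmid for a single part, not something that expresses a gene itself. It is propagated in E. coli through a high-copy ColE1/pUC-type origin and selected with chloramphenicol. Resistance comes from the cat gene, which is driven by its native promoter and followed by a minimal lambda t0 terminator.

The payload is a synthetic Type 1 part named Connector L2-2xHS4, which combines the ConL2 assembly connector with the chicken hypersensitivity site 4 (HS4) insulator; the insert name suggests two copies. Type 1 parts serve as the 5' assembly connectors in the MTK, sitting at the upstream end of a transcriptional unit and determining where that unit is placed when several units are joined into a multigene construct. HS4 is a chromatin insulator generally used to shield a cassette from neighbouring regulatory influences and from silencing, so this part lets a user add insulation at the 5' boundary of a unit while specifying its assembly position. The part was inserted through BsmBI sites that were destroyed during cloning.

The automated feature table annotates only the backbone elements. The connector and HS4 region, presumably in the unannotated stretch between the origin and the terminator, carries no annotation. The one hit there, a 19-nt match to a truncated retroviral LTR, is probably a spurious short match and not a functional viral element.
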