Features (pLannotate 1.2.2; 5 found; start..end, strand, type, name):
   1282..1300    +  LTR            5' LTR (truncated) (fragment): truncated long terminal repeat from Moloney murine sarcoma virus
   1315..1349    -  terminator     lambda t0 terminator: minimal transcription terminator from phage lambda (Scholtissek and Grosse, 1987)
   1423..2079    -  CDS            cat: CAT_ECOLX - Experimental evidence at protein level: Swiss-Prot protein existence level 1. This enzyme is an effector of chloramphenicol resistance in bacteria. From Escherichia coli. This protein is used as a marker in many commonly used cloning vectors, such as pACYC184.
   2080..2177    -  promoter       cat promoter: promoter of the E. coli cat gene encoding chloramphenicol acetyltransferase
   2261..401     +  rep_origin     ori (across the origin): high-copy-number ColE1/pMB1/pBR322/pUC origin of replication
>Addgene plasmid #123673 | MTK1_010 | addgene full sequence | sequence record 248561 | Addgene NGS Result
CTGTAGCACCGCCTACATACCTCGCTCTGCTAATCCTGTTACCAGTGGCTGCTGCCAGTGGCGATAAGTC
GTGTCTTACCGGGTTGGACTCAAGACGATAGTTACCGGATAAGGCGCAGCGGTCGGGCTGAACGGGGGGT
TCGTGCACACAGCCCAGCTTGGAGCGAACGACCTACACCGAACTGAGATACCTACAGCGTGAGCTATGAG
AAAGCGCCACGCTTCCCGAAGGGAGAAAGGCGGACAGGTATCCGGTAAGCGGCAGGGTCGGAACAGGAGA
GCGCACGAGGGAGCTTCCAGGGGGAAACGCCTGGTATCTTTATAGTCCTGTCGGGTTTCGCCACCTCTGA
CTTGAGCGTCGATTTTTGTGATGCTCGTCAGGGGGGCGGAGCCTATGGAAAAACGCCAGCAACGCGGCCT
TTTTACGGTTCCTGGCCTTTTGCTGGCCTTTTGCTCACATGTTCTTTCCTGCGTTATCCCCTGATTCTGT
GGATAACCGTAGTCGGTCTCACCCTGAATTCGCATCTAGAATAAATCGCAGCCAAGTGAGTGAATAGATG
ACGCACCACGGTCAGACACGGCCACATCGTATCTCACAGGAGCAAGCGCGATAGGAGCACTCACACATAG
TACGGTGATCCGCTGACTCCTTTGCCCAAATAAGACGTGAGCCCGTCTCAGATGCACACACTGGCTTAAG
ATGACATCGAATTCGAGTTGGCGCGCCTGTCATTCTAAATCTCTCTTTCAGCCTAAAGCTTTTTCCCCGT
ATCCCCCCAGGTGTCTGCAGGCTCAAAGAGCAGCGAGAAGCGTTCAGAGGAAAGCGATCCCGTGCCACCT
TCCCCGTGCCCGGGCTGTCCCCGCACGCTGCCGGCTCGGGGATGCGGGGGGAGCGCCGGACCGGAGCGGA
GCCCCGGGCGGCTCGCTGCTGCCCCCTAGCGGGGGAGGGACGTAATTACATCCCTGGGGGCTTTGGGAGG
GGGCTGTCCCCGTGAGCTCCCAGGCGCGCCTGTCATTCTAAATCTCTCTTTCAGCCTAAAGCTTTTTCCC
CGTATCCCCCCAGGTGTCTGCAGGCTCAAAGAGCAGCGAGAAGCGTTCAGAGGAAAGCGATCCCGTGCCA
CCTTCCCCGTGCCCGGGCTGTCCCCGCACGCTGCCGGCTCGGGGATGCGGGGGGAGCGCCGGACCGGAGC
GGAGCCCCGGGCGGCTCGCTGCTGCCCCCTAGCGGGGGAGGGACGTAATTACATCCCTGGGGGCTTTGGG
GGGGGGCTGTCCCCGTGAGCTCAATAAAAGAGCCCACAACGTGAGACCAGACCAATAAAAAACGCCCGGC
GGCAACCGAGCGTTCTGAACAAATCCAGATGGAGTTCTGAGGTCATTACTGGATCTATCAACAGGAGTCC
AAGCGAGCTCGATATCAAATTACGCCCCGCCCTGCCACTCATCGCAGTACTGTTGTAATTCATTAAGCAT
TCTGCCGACATGGAAGCCATCACAAACGGCATGATGAACCTGAATCGCCAGCGGCATCAGCACCTTGTCG
CCTTGCGTATAATATTTGCCCATGGTGAAAACGGGGGCGAAGAAGTTGTCCATATTGGCCACGTTTAAAT
CAAAACTGGTGAAACTCACCCAGGGATTGGCTGAAACGAAAAACATATTCTCAATAAACCCTTTAGGGAA
ATAGGCCAGGTTTTCACCGTAACACGCCACATCTTGCGAATATATGTGTAGAAACTGCCGGAAATCGTCG
TGGTATTCACTCCAGAGCGATGAAAACGTTTCAGTTTGCTCATGGAAAACGGTGTAACAAGGGTGAACAC
TATCCCATATCACCAGCTCACCGTCTTTCATTGCCATACGAAATTCCGGATGAGCATTCATCAGGCGGGC
AAGAATGTGAATAAAGGCCGGATAAAACTTGTGCTTATTTTTCTTTACGGTCTTTAAAAAGGCCGTAATA
TCCAGCTGAACGGTCTGGTTATAGGTACATTGAGCAACTGACTGAAATGCCTCAAAATGTTCTTTACGAT
GCCATTGGGATATATCAACGGTGGTATATCCAGTGATTTTTTTCTCCATTTTAGCTTCCTTAGCTCCTGA
AAATCTCGATAACTCAAAAAATACGCCCGGTAGTGATCTTATTTCATTATGGTGAAAGTTGGAACCTCTT
ACGTGCCCGATCAATCATGACCAAAATCCCTTAACGTGAGTTTTCGTTCCACTGAGCGTCAGACCCCGTA
GAAAAGATCAAAGGATCTTCTTGAGATCCTTTTTTTCTGCGCGTAATCTGCTGCTTGCAAACAAAAAAAC
CACCGCTACCAGCGGTGGTTTGTTTGCCGGATCAAGAGCTACCAACTCTTTTTCCGAAGGTAACTGGCTT
CAGCAGAGCGCAGATACCAAATACTGTTCTTCTAGTGTAGCCGTAGTTAGGCCACCACTTCAAGAACT
